>Addgene plasmid #148890 | pnEA-NvM-HsHelz_1475-1642-GB1His6_AH | depositor full sequence | sequence record 291338 | Full Sequence
TTCTTGAAGACGAAAGGGCCTCGTGATACGCCTATTTTTATAGGTTAATGTCATGATAATAATGGTTTCT
TAGACGTCAGGTGGCACTTTTCGGGGAAATGTGCGCGGAACCCCTATTTGTTTATTTTTCTAAATACATT
CAAATATGTATCCGCTCATGAGACAATAACCCTGATAAATGCTTCAATAATATTGAAAAAGGAAGAGTAT
GAGTATTCAACATTTCCGTGTCGCCCTTATTCCCTTTTTTGCGGCATTTTGCCTTCCTGTTTTTGCTCAC
CCAGAAACGCTGGTGAAAGTAAAAGATGCTGAAGATCAGTTGGGTGCACGAGTGGGTTACATCGAACTGG
ATCTCAACAGCGGTAAGATCCTTGAGAGTTTTCGCCCCGAAGAACGTTTTCCAATGATGAGCACTTTTAA
AGTTCTGCTATGTGGCGCGGTATTATCCCGTGTTGACGCCGGGCAAGAGCAACTCGGTCGCCGCATACAC
TATTCTCAGAATGACTTGGTTGAGTACTCACCAGTCACAGAAAAGCATCTTACGGATGGCATGACAGTAA
GAGAATTATGCAGTGCTGCCATAACCATGAGTGATAACACTGCGGCCAACTTACTTCTGACAACGATCGG
AGGACCGAAGGAGCTAACCGCTTTTTTGCACAACATGGGGGATCATGTAACTCGCCTTGATCGTTGGGAA
CCGGAGCTGAATGAAGCCATACCAAACGACGAGCGTGACACCACGATGCCTGCAGCAATGGCAACAACGT
TGCGCAAACTATTAACTGGCGAACTACTTACTCTAGCTTCCCGGCAACAATTAATAGACTGGATGGAGGC
GGATAAAGTTGCAGGACCACTTCTGCGCTCGGCCCTTCCGGCTGGCTGGTTTATTGCTGATAAATCTGGA
GCCGGTGAGCGTGGGTCTCGCGGTATCATTGCAGCACTGGGGCCAGATGGTAAGCCCTCCCGTATCGTAG
TTATCTACACGACGGGGAGTCAGGCAACTATGGATGAACGAAATAGACAGATCGCTGAGATAGGTGCCTC
ACTGATTAAGCATTGGTAACTGTCAGACCAAGTTTACTCATATATACTTTAGATTGATTTAAAACTTCAT
TTTTAATTTAAAAGGATCTAGGTGAAGATCCTTTTTGATAATCTCATGACCAAAATCCCTTAACGTGAGT
TTTCGTTCCACTGAGCGTCAGACCCCGTAGAAAAGATCAAAGGATCTTCTTGAGATCCTTTTTTTCTGCG
CGTAATCTGCTGCTTGCAAACAAAAAAACCACCGCTACCAGCGGTGGTTTGTTTGCCGGATCAAGAGCTA
CCAACTCTTTTTCCGAAGGTAACTGGCTTCAGCAGAGCGCAGATACCAAATACTGTCCTTCTAGTGTAGC
CGTAGTTAGGCCACCACTTCAAGAACTCTGTAGCACCGCCTACATACCTCGCTCTGCTAATCCTGTTACC
AGTGGCTGCTGCCAGTGGCGATAAGTCGTGTCTTACCGGGTTGGACTCAAGACGATAGTTACCGGATAAG
GCGCAGCGGTCGGGCTGAACGGGGGGTTCGTGCACACAGCCCAGCTTGGAGCGAACGACCTACACCGAAC
TGAGATACCTACAGCGTGAGCTATGAGAAAGCGCCACGCTTCCCGAAGGGAGAAAGGCGGACAGGTATCC
GGTAAGCGGCAGGGTCGGAACAGGAGAGCGCACGAGGGAGCTTCCAGGGGGAAACGCCTGGTATCTTTAT
AGTCCTGTCGGGTTTCGCCACCTCTGACTTGAGCGTCGATTTTTGTGATGCTCGTCAGGGGGGCGGAGCC
TATGGAAAAACGCCAGCAACGCGGCCTTTTTACGGTTCCTGGCCTTTTGCTGGCCTTTTGCTCACATGTT
CTTTCCTGCGTTATCCCCTGATTCTGTGGATAACCGTATTACCGCCTTTGAGTGAGCTGATACCGCTCGC
CGCAGCCGAACGACCGAGCGCAGCGAGTCAGTGAGCGAGGAAGCGGAAGAGCGCCTGATGCGGTATTTTC
TCCTTACGCATCTGTGCGGTATTTCACACCGCATATATGGTGCACTCTCAGTACAATCTGCTCTGATGCC
GCATAGTTAAGCCAGTATACACTCCGCTATCGCTACGTGACTGGGTCATGGCTGCGCCCCGACACCCGCC
AACACCCGCTGACGCGCCCTGACGGGCTTGTCTGCTCCCGGCATCCGCTTACAGACAAGCTGTGACCGTC
TCCGGGAGCTGCATGTGTCAGAGGTTTTCACCGTCATCACCGAAACGCGCGAGGCAGCTGCGGTAAAGCT
CATCAGCGTGGTCGTGAAGCGATTCACAGATGTCTGCCTGTTCATCCGCGTCCAGCTCGTTGAGTTTCTC
CAGAAGCGTTAATGTCTGGCTTCTGATAAAGCGGGCCATGTTAAGGGCGGTTTTTTCCTGTTTGGTCACT
GATGCCTCCGTGTAAGGGGGATTTCTGTTCATGGGGGTAATGATACCGATGAAACGAGAGAGGATGCTCA
CGATACGGGTTACTGATGATGAACATGCCCGGTTACTGGAACGTTGTGAGGGTAAACAACTGGCGGTATG
GATGCGGCGGGACCAGAGAAAAATCACTCAGGGTCAATGCCAGCGCTTCGTTAATACAGATGTAGGTGTT
CCACAGGGTAGCCAGCAGCATCCTGCGATGCAGATCCGGAACATAATGGTGCAGGGCGCTGACTTCCGCG
TTTCCAGACTTTACGAAACACGGAAACCGAAGACCATTCATGTTGTTGCTCAGGTCGCAGACGTTTTGCA
GCAGCAGTCGCTTCACGTTCGCTCGCGTATCGGTGATTCATTCTGCTAACCAGTAAGGCAACCCCGCCAG
CCTAGCCGGGTCCTCAACGACAGGAGCACGATCATGCGCACCCGTGGCCAGGACCCAACGCTGCCCGAGA
TGCGCCGCGTGCGGCTGCTGGAGATGGCGGACGCGATGGATATGTTCTGCCAAGGGTTGGTTTGCGCATT
CACAGTTCTCCGCAAGAATTGATTGGCTCCAATTCTTGGAGTGGTGAATCCGTTAGCGAGGTGCCGCCGG
CTTCCATTCAGGTCGAGGTGGCCCGGCTCCATGCACCGCGACGCAACGCGGGGAGGCAGACAAGGTATAG
GGCGGCGCCTACAATCCATGCCAACCCGTTCCATGTGCTCGCCGAGGCGGCATAAATCGCCGTGACGATC
AGCGGTCCAGTGATCGAAGTTAGGCTGGTAAGAGCCGCGAGCGATCCTTGAAGCTGTCCCTGATGGTCGT
CATCTACCTGCCTGGACAGCATGGCCTGCAACGCGGGCATCCCGATGCCGCCGGAAGCGAGAAGAATCAT
AATGGGGAAGGCCATCCAGCCTCGCGTCGCGAACGCCAGCAAGACGTAGCCCAGCGCGTCGGCCGCCATG
CCGGCGATAATGGCCTGCTTCTCGCCGAAACGTTTGGTGGCGGGACCAGTGACGAAGGCTTGAGCGAGGG
CGTGCAAGATTCCGAATACCGCAAGCGACAGGCCGATCATCGTCGCGCTCCAGCGAAAGCGGTCCTCGCC
GAAAATGACCCAGAGCGCTGCCGGCACCTGTCCTACGAGTTGCATGATAAAGAAGACAGTCATAAGTGCG
GCGACGATAGTCATGCCCCGCGCCCACCGGAAGGAGCTGACTGGGTTGAAGGCTCTCAAGGGCATCGGTC
GAGATCCCGGTGCCTAATGAGTGAGCTAACTTACATTAATTGCGTTGCGCTCACTGCCCGCTTTCCAGTC
GGGAAACCTGTCGTGCCAGCTGCATTAATGAATCGGCCAACGCGCGGGGAGAGGCGGTTTGCGTATTGGG
CGCCAGGGTGGTTTTTCTTTTCACCAGTGAGACGGGCAACAGCTGATTGCCCTTCACCGCCTGGCCCTGA
GAGAGTTGCAGCAAGCGGTCCACGCTGGTTTGCCCCAGCAGGCGAAAATCCTGTTTGATGGTGGTTAACG
GCGGGATATAACATGAGCTGTCTTCGGTATCGTCGTATCCCACTACCGAGATATCCGCACCAACGCGCAG
CCCGGACTCGGTAATGGCGCGCATTGCGCCCAGCGCCATCTGATCGTTGGCAACCAGCATCGCAGTGGGA
ACGATGCCCTCATTCAGCATTTGCATGGTTTGTTGAAAACCGGACATGGCACTCCAGTCGCCTTCCCGTT
CCGCTATCGGCTGAATTTGATTGCGAGTGAGATATTTATGCCAGCCAGCCAGACGCAGACGCGCCGAGAC
AGAACTTAATGGGCCCGCTAACAGCGCGATTTGCTGGTGACCCAATGCGACCAGATGCTCCACGCCCAGT
CGCGTACCGTCTTCATGGGAGAAAATAATACTGTTGATGGGTGTCTGGTCAGAGACATCAAGAAATAACG
CCGGAACATTAGTGCAGGCAGCTTCCACAGCAATGGCATCCTGGTCATCCAGCGGATAGTTAATGATCAG
CCCACTGACGCGTTGCGCGAGAAGATTGTGCACCGCCGCTTTACAGGCTTCGACGCCGCTTCGTTCTACC
ATCGACACCACCACGCTGGCACCCAGTTGATCGGCGCGAGATTTAATCGCCGCGACAATTTGCGACGGCG
CGTGCAGGGCCAGACTGGAGGTGGCAACGCCAATCAGCAACGACTGTTTGCCCGCCAGTTGTTGTGCCAC
GCGGTTGGGAATGTAATTCAGCTCCGCCATCGCCGCTTCCACTTTTTCCCGCGTTTTCGCAGAAACGTGG
CTGGCCTGGTTCACCACGCGGGAAACGGTCTGATAAGAGACACCGGCATACTCTGCGACATCGTATAACG
TTACTGGTTTCACATTCACCACCCTGAATTGACTCTCTTCCGGGCGCTATCATGCCATACCGCGAAAGGT
TTTGCGCCATTCGATGGTGTCCGGGATCTCGACGCTCTCCCTTATGCGACTCCTGCATTAGGAAGCAGCC
CAGTAGTAGGTTGAGGCCGTTGAGCACCGCCGCCGCAAGGAATGGTGCATGCAAGGAGATGGCGCCCAAC
AGTCCCCCGGCCACGGGGCCTGCCACCATACCCACGCCGAAACAAGCGCTCATGAGCCCGAAGTGGCGAG
CCCGATCTTCCCCATCGGTGATGTCGGCGATATAGGCGCCAGCAACCGCACCTGTGGCGCCGGTGATGCC
GGCCACGATGCGTCCGGCGTAGAGGATCGAGATCTCGATCCCGCGAAATTAATACGACTCACTATAGGGG
AATTGTGAGCGGATAACAATTCCCCACTAGTAATAATTTTGTTTAACTTTAAGAAGGAGATATACCATGG
AAACTGAAGAAGGTAAACTGGTAATCTGGATTAACGGCGATAAAGGCTATAACGGTCTCGCTGAAGTCGG
TAAGAAATTCGAGAAAGATACCGGAATTAAAGTCACCGTTGAGCATCCGGATAAACTGGAAGAGAAATTC
CCACAGGTTGCGGCAACTGGCGATGGCCCTGACATTATCTTCTGGGCACACGACCGCTTTGGTGGCTACG
CTCAATCTGGCCTGTTGGCTGAAATCACCCCGGACAAAGCGTTCCAGGACAAGCTGTATCCGTTTACCTG
GGATGCCGTACGTTACAACGGCAAGCTGATTGCTTACCCGATCGCTGTTGAAGCGTTATCGCTGATTTAT
AACAAAGACCTGCTGCCGAACCCGCCAAAAACCTGGGAAGAGATCCCGGCGCTGGATAAAGAACTGAAAG
CGAAAGGTAAGAGCGCCCTGATGTTCAACCTGCAAGAACCGTACTTCACCTGGCCGCTGATTGCTGCTGA
CGGGGGTTATGCGTTCAAGTATGAAAACGGCAAGTACGACATTAAAGACGTGGGCGTGGATAACGCTGGC
GCGAAAGCGGGTCTGACCTTCCTGGTTGACCTGATTAAAAACAAACACATGAATGCAGACACCGATTACT
CCATCGCAGAAGCTGCCTTTAATAAAGGCGAAACAGCGATGACCATCAACGGCCCGTGGGCATGGTCCAA
CATCGACACCAGCAAAGTGAATTATGGTGTAACGGTACTGCCGACCTTCAAGGGTCAACCATCCAAACCG
TTCGTTGGCGTGCTGAGCGCAGGTATTAACGCCGCCAGTCCGAACAAAGAGCTGGCAAAAGAGTTCCTCG
AAAACTATCTGCTGACTGATGAAGGTCTGGAAGCGGTTAATAAAGACAAACCGCTGGGTGCCGTAGCGCT
GAAGTCTTACGAGGAAGAGTTGGCGAAAGATCCACGTATTGCCGCCACGATGGAAAACGCCCAGAAAGGT
GAAATCATGCCGAACATCCCGCAGATGTCCGCTTTCTGGTATGCCGTGCGTACTGCGGTGATCAACGCCG
CCAGCGGTCGTCAGACTGTCGATGAAGCCCTTAAAGACGCGCAGACTGGTACCGGCAGCGGTGAAAACCT
TTACTTCCAGGGCCATATGCTCGAGCTTAAGCTTCCTTCACATCTGAATAGCTTCATTGATGAGAACCCC
TCGGGATTACCTATAGGGGAGGCTTTAGATCGTATACATGGGAGTGTCGCTCTGGAAACATTAAGGCAGC
AGCAGGCACGGTTCCAGCAGTGGAGCGAGCATCATGCCTTTCTCAGTCAGGGCAGCGTTCCATACCCACA
CCATCACCATCCTCACCTCCAGCATCTTCCTCAGCCGCCCCTGGGATTACATCAGCCGCCAGTGAGGGCA
GACTGGAAGCTCACCAGCAGTGCCGAAGATGAAGTGGAGACCACATACTCAAGGTTTCAAGACTTAATCA
GAGAACTGTCTCATCGTGATCAAAGTGAAACACGGGAACTAGCTGAAATGCCACCACCTCAATCAAGACT
TTTGCAATATAGACAAGTACAGAGTAGAAGCCCACCAGCAGTCCCATCTCCCCCATCCAGTACAGACCAC
AGTAGCCACTTTTCTAACTTTAATGATAACAGCAGAGACATTGAAGGCGCTATGCAGTACAAACTTATCC
TGAACGGTAAAACCCTGAAAGGTGAAACCACCACCGAAGCTGTTGACGCTGCTACCGCGGAAAAAGTTTT
CAAACAGTACGCTAACGACAACGGTGTTGACGGTGAATGGACCTACGACGACGCTACCAAAACCTACACC
GTAACGGAAATGGGCAGCAGCCATCATCATCATCATCACTAATCTAGAGCTAGCCCTAGGAGATCCGGCT
GCTAACAAAGCCCGAAAGGAAGCTGAGTTGGCTGCTGCCACCGCTGAGCAATAACTAGCATAACCCCTTG
GGGCCTCTAAACGGGTCTTGAGGGGTTTTTTGCTGAAAGGAGGAACTATATCCGGATATCCCGCAAGAGG
CCCGGCAGTACCGGCATAACCAAGCCTATGCCTACAGCATCCAGGGTGACGGTGCCGAGGATGACGATGA
GCGCATTGTTAGATTTCATACACGGTGCCTGACTGCGTTAGCAATTTAACTGTGATAAACTACCGCATTA
AAGCTTATCGATGATAAGCTGTCAAACATGAGAA
Features (pLannotate 1.2.2; 22 found; start..end, strand, type, name):
    104..208     +  promoter       AmpR promoter: bla
    209..1069    +  CDS            AmpR: β-lactamase; bla; confers resistance to ampicillin, carbenicillin, and related antibiotics
   1240..1828    +  rep_origin     ori: high-copy-number ColE1/pMB1/pBR322/pUC origin of replication
   2014..2156    -  misc_feature   bom: basis of mobility region from pBR322
   2258..2449    -  CDS            rop: Rop protein, which maintains plasmids at low copy number; rop
   2466..2846    +  CDS            YPB1_ECOLX: Protein predicted: Swiss-Prot protein existence level 4. From Escherichia coli.
   3088..3712    -  CDS            TcR (fragment): tetracycline efflux protein; tet; confers resistance to tetracycline
   3727..3748    -  protein_bind   CAP binding site: CAP binding activates transcription in the presence of cAMP. E. coli catabolite activator protein
   3761..4843    -  CDS            lacI: lac repressor; lacI; The lac repressor binds to the lac operator to inhibit transcription in E. coli. This inhibition can be relieved by adding lactose or isopropyl-β-D-thiogalactopyranoside (IPTG).
   4844..4921    -  promoter       lacI promoter: lacI
   4929..5208    -  CDS            TcR (fragment): tetracycline efflux protein; tet; confers resistance to tetracycline
   5230..5248    +  promoter       T7 promoter: promoter for bacteriophage T7 RNA polymerase
   5249..5273    +  protein_bind   lac operator: The lac repressor binds to the lac operator to inhibit transcription in E. coli. This inhibition can be relieved by adding lactose or isopropyl-β-D-thiogalactopyranoside (IPTG). lac repressor encoded by lacI
   5288..5310    +  RBS            RBS: efficient ribosome binding site from bacteriophage T7 gene 10 (Olins and Rangwala, 1989)
   5321..6417    +  CDS            MBP (fragment): maltose binding protein from E. coli; malE (mutated); This version of the gene does not encode a signal sequence, so MBP will remain in the cytosol.
   6472..6975    +  CDS            HELZ (fragment): HELZ_HUMAN - Also known as DRHC, KIAA0054. Experimental evidence at protein level: Swiss-Prot protein existence level 1. May act as a helicase that plays a role in RNA metabolism in multiple tissues and organs within the developing embryo. From Homo sapiens (Human).
   6988..7145    +  CDS            GB1 (fragment): B1 domain of Streptococcal protein G effective as a solubilizing fusion partner (Cheng and Patel, 2004)
   7162..7178    +  CDS            capTEV™ (fragment): composite tag for in vivo biotinylation, TEV protease cleavage, and 6xHis tagging
   7208..7257    +  CDS            SET1 (fragment): solubility-enhancement tag derived from T7 phage gene 10B
   7265..7312    +  terminator     T7 terminator: transcription terminator for bacteriophage T7 RNA polymerase
   7335..7439    -  CDS            TcR (fragment): tetracycline efflux protein; tet; confers resistance to tetracycline
   7487..7515    -  promoter       tet promoter: E. coli promoter for tetracycline efflux protein gene
