[The description below was written by a language model from this plasmid's Addgene catalogue record and pLannotate feature annotations shown in this document.]
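Description:
pnEA-NvM-HsHelz_1475-1642-GB1His6_AH is a 7.5 kb bacterial expression plasmid for producing a fragment of the human putative RNA helicase HELZ (residues 1475–1642) in E. coli. The catalogue lists the backbone as unknown, but the annotated features show a pET-like, pBR322-derived architecture. It has a ColE1/pMB1-type origin accompanied by the bom region and the rop gene, which fits the recorded low copy number. An ampicillin resistance gene (bla) under its own promoter provides selection. Several tetracycline-resistance fragments and the tet promoter also appear, and these seem to be disrupted remnants of the parental vector rather than a working marker.

The expression cassette is driven by a T7 promoter followed by a lac operator and the phage T7 gene 10 ribosome binding site. A lacI gene on the plasmid supplies repressor, so transcription needs a host expressing T7 RNA polymerase and is inducible with IPTG. The open reading frame begins with a cytosolic (signal-sequence-free) maltose binding protein, continues into the HELZ fragment, and is followed by the GB1 domain of streptococcal protein G. A short match annotated as part of a composite His-containing tag most likely corresponds to the C-terminal His6 in the plasmid name. A T7 terminator closes the unit; the small "SET1" hit just upstream of it is probably vector-derived sequence. MBP and GB1 are solubility-enhancing partners, and MBP and His6 can also serve as affinity purification handles.

The associated study concerns the direct interaction of HELZ with the CCR4-NOT deadenylase complex. This suggests the recombinant fragment was intended for in vitro binding experiments, though the record states only bacterial expression as its purpose. The depositor sequence may be theoretical rather than fully verified.
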