Addgene plasmid #148890: pnEA-NvM-HsHelz_1475-1642-GB1His6_AH
Purpose: Bacterial Expression of HsHelz_1475-1642
Depositing lab: Elisa Izaurralde. Depositing organization: Max Planck Institute for Developmental Biology. Publication: HELZ directly interacts with CCR4-NOT and causes decay of bound mRNAs. Hanet A, Rasch F, Weber R, Ruscica V, Fauser M, Raisch T, Kuzuoglu-Ozturk D, Chang CT, Bhandari D, Igreja C, Wohlbold L. Life Sci Alliance. 2019 Sep 30;2(5). pii: 2/5/e201900405. doi: 10.26508/lsa.201900405. Print 2019 Oct. PubMed 31570513.
Backbone
  Vector backbone: Unknown
  Vector type: Bacterial Expression
Growth in bacteria
  Bacterial resistance: Ampicillin, 100 μg/mL
  Growth temperature: 37°C
  Growth strain: DH5alpha
  Copy number: Low Copy
Gene/Insert
  Gene/Insert name: HsHelz_1475-1642
  Species: H. sapiens (human)
  Entrez Gene: HELZ (a.k.a. DHRC, DRHC, HUMORF5)
  Cloning method: Unknown
Terms and licenses: Academic/Nonprofit Terms; Industry Terms: Not Available to Industry
Depositor comments: sequence according to the sequence of NCBI:NM_014877.3 or Uniprot.:P42694 Plasmids from this collection were made available to the research community and donated after the lab closed. Please note that the sequence provided by the depositing laboratory may be theoretical/predicted or based on Sanger sequencing results. There may be discrepancies between sequencing results obtained by Addgene and the depositor sequence. If an Addgene verified sequence is not available, please contact before placing your order to request that our lab fully sequence the plasmid.
How to cite: pnEA-NvM-HsHelz_1475-1642-GB1His6_AH was a gift from Elisa Izaurralde (Addgene plasmid # 148890 ; http://n2t.net/addgene:148890 ; RRID:Addgene_148890)
